>Addgene plasmid #152047 | pGBW-m4133266 | addgene full sequence | sequence record 498768 | Addgene NGS Result
CACCATGAGCAAAATGTCTGACGTCAAGTGTACATCCGTAGTTCTGTTATCAGTGCTTCAACAGCTGCGG
GTGGAGAGTTCGTCAAAGCTCTGGGCCCAGTGCGTGCAGCTGCACAATGATATATTGCTCGCGAAAGATA
CTACGGAAGCTTTCGAGAAGATGGTCAGCTTGCTATCTGTTCTACTGAGCATGCAAGGAGCAGTAGACAT
CAACAAACTTTGCGAAGAGATGTTAGACAACCGAGCCACCCTGCAAGAAAACCTTTACTTTCAGTCGGGA
CGGCGAATCCCGGGGCTGATAAATCCCTGGAAAAGGAGATGGAAGAAGAACTTTATTGCAGTGTCTGCGG
CTAACCGGTTCAAAAAGATCAGTTCAAGCGGCGCCCTAGATTACGACATTCCTACGACCGCCTCCGAGAA
TCTCTATTTCCAGGGTGAATTTGGCTTGGCACAACATGACGAGGCCGTCGATAACAAGTTTAATAAAGAA
CAGCAGAACGCTTTCTATGAGATCCTTCACTTACCAAATCTGAACGAAGAGCAACGCAACGCTTTCATTC
AGAGCCTGAAAGACGATCCCTCGCAGTCTGCAAATCTCCTGGCCGAAGCCAAGAAGCTGAATGACGCACA
GGCTCCAAAAGTTGATAACAAGTTTAACAAGGAGCAGCAGAATGCTTTCTACGAGATATTGCACCTTCCT
AATCTGAATGAGGAACAAAGAAATGCATTTATCCAGTCCCTAAAAGACGATCCATCACAGAGTGCCAACC
TGCTTGCGGAAGCCAAAAAGCTCAATGATGCCCAGGCCCCGAAAGTAGACGCGAACCATCAATAAGCTAG
CTTGACTGACTGAGATACAGCGTACCTTCAGCTCACAGACATGATAAGATACATTGATGAGTTTGGACAA
ACCACAACTAGAATGCAGTGAAAAAAATGCTTTATTTGTGAAATTTGTGATGCTATTGCTTTATTTGTAA
CCATTATAAGCTGCAATAAACAAGTTAACAACAACAATTGCATTCATTTTATGTTTCAGGTTCAGGGGGA
GGTGTGGGAGGTTTTTTAAAGCAAGTAAAACCTCTACAAATGTGGTATTGGCCCATCTCTATCGGTATCG
TAGCATAACCCCTTGGGGCCTCTAAACGGGTCTTGAGGGGTTTTTTGTGCCCCTCGGGCCGGATTGCTAT
CTACCGGCATTGGCGCAGAAAAAAATGCCTGATGCGACGCTGCGCGTCTTATACTCCCACATATGCCAGA
TTCAGCAACGGATACGGCTTCCCCAACTTGCCCACTTCCATACGTGTCCTCCTTACCAGAAATTTATCCT
TAAGGTCGTCAGCTATCCTGCAGGCGATCTCTCGATTTCGATCAAGACATTCCTTTAATGGTCTTTTCTG
GACACCACTAGGGGTCAGAAGTAGTTCATCAAACTTTCTTCCCTCCCTAATCTCATTGGTTACCTTGGGC
TATCGAAACTTAATTAACCAGTCAAGTCAGCTACTTGGCGAGATCGACTTGTCTGGGTTTCGACTACGCT
CAGAATTGCGTCAGTCAAGTTCGATCTGGTCCTTGCTATTGCACCCGTTCTCCGATTACGAGTTTCATTT
AAATCATGTGAGCAAAAGGCCAGCAAAAGGCCAGGAACCGTAAAAAGGCCGCGTTGCTGGCGTTTTTCCA
TAGGCTCCGCCCCCCTGACGAGCATCACAAAAATCGACGCTCAAGTCAGAGGTGGCGAAACCCGACAGGA
CTATAAAGATACCAGGCGTTTCCCCCTGGAAGCTCCCTCGTGCGCTCTCCTGTTCCGACCCTGCCGCTTA
CCGGATACCTGTCCGCCTTTCTCCCTTCGGGAAGCGTGGCGCTTTCTCATAGCTCACGCTGTAGGTATCT
CAGTTCGGTGTAGGTCGTTCGCTCCAAGCTGGGCTGTGTGCACGAACCCCCCGTTCAGCCCGACCGCTGC
GCCTTATCCGGTAACTATCGTCTTGAGTCCAACCCGGTAAGACACGACTTATCGCCACTGGCAGCAGCCA
CTGGTAACAGGATTAGCAGAGCGAGGTATGTAGGCGGTGCTACAGAGTTCTTGAAGTGGTGGCCTAACTA
CGGCTACACTAGAAGAACAGTATTTGGTATCTGCGCTCTGCTGAAGCCAGTTACCTTCGGAAAAAGAGTT
GGTAGCTCTTGATCCGGCAAACAAACCACCGCTGGTAGCGGTGGTTTTTTTGTTTGCAAGCAGCAGATTA
CGCGCAGAAAAAAAGGATCTCAAGAAGATCCTTTGATCTTTTCTACGGGGTCTGACGCTCAGTGGAACGA
AAACTCACGTTAAGGGATTTTGGTCATGAGATTATCAAAAAGGATCTTCACCTAGATCCTTTTAAATTAA
AAATGAAGTTTTAAATCAATCTAAAGTATATATGAGTAAACTTGGTCTGACAGTTACCAATGCTTAATCA
GTGAGGCACCTATCTCAGCGATCTGTCTATTTCGTTCATCCATAGTTGCATTTAAATTTCCGAACTCTCC
AAGGCCCTCGTCGGAAAATCTTCAAACCTTTCGTCCGATCCATCTTGCAGGCTACCTCTCGAACGAACTA
TCGCAAGTCTCTTGGCCGGCCTTGCGCCTTGGCTATTGCTTGGCAGCGCCTATCGCCAGGTATTACTCCA
ATCCCGAATATCCGAGATCGGGATCACCCGAGAGAAGTTCAACCTACATCCTCAATCCCGATCTATCCGA
GATCCGAGGAATATCGAAATCGGGGCGCGCCTGGCCTCCGCGCCGGGTTTTGGCGCCTCCCGCGGGCGCC
CCCCTCGTCACGGCGAGCGCTGCCACGTCAGACGAAGGGCGCAGGAGCGTCCTGATCCTTCCGCCCGGAC
GCTCAGGACAGCGGCCCGCTGCTCATAAGACTCGGCCTTAGAACCCCAGTATCAGCAGAAGGACATTTTA
GGACGGGACTTGGGTGACTCTAGGGCACTGGTTTTCTTTCCAGAGAGCGGAACAGGCGAGGAAAAGTAGT
CCCTTCTCGGCGATTCTGCGGAGGGATCTCCGTGGGGCGGTGAACGCCGATGATTATATAAGGACGCGCC
GGGTGTGGCACAGCTAGTTCCGTCGCAGCCGGGATTTGGGTCGCGGTTCTTGTTTGTGGATCGCTGTGAT
CGTCACTTGGTGAGTAGCGGGCTGCTGGGCTGGCCGGGGCTTTCGTGGCCGCCGGGCCGCTCGGTGGGAC
GGAAGCGTGTGGAGAGACCGCCAAGGGCTGTAGTCTGGGTCCGCGAGCAAGGTTGCCCTGAACTGGGGGT
TGGGGGGAGCGCAGCAAAATGGCGGCTGTTCCCGAGTCTTGAATGGAAGACGCTTGTGAGGCGGGCTGTG
AGGTCGTTGAAACAAGGTGGGGGGCATGGTGGGCGGCAAGAACCCAAGGTCTTGAGCCCTTCGCTAATGC
GGGAAAGCTCTTATTCGGGTGAGATGGGCTGGGCACCATCTGGGGACCCTGACGTGAAGTTTGTCACTGA
CTGGAGAACTCGGTTTGTCGTCTGTTGCGGGGGCGGCAGTTATGGCGGTGCCGTTGGGCAGTGCACCCGT
ACCTTTGGGAGCGCGCGCCCTCGTCGTGTCGTGACGTCACCCGTTCTGTTGGCTTATAATGCAGGGTGGG
GCCACCTGCCGGTAGGTGTGCGGTAGGCTTTTCTCCGTCGCAGGACGCAGGGTTCGGGCCTAGGGTAGGC
TCTCCTGAATCGACAGGCGCCGGACCTCTGGTGAGGGGAGGGATAAGTGAGGCGTCAGTTTCTTTGGTCG
GTTTTATGTACCTATCTTCTTAAGTAGCTGAAGCTCCGGTTTTGAACTATGCGCTCGGGGTTGGCGAGTG
TGTTTTGTGAAGTTTTTTAGGCACCTTTTGAAATGTAATCATTTGGGTCAATATGTAATTTTCAGTGTTA
GACTTGTAAATTGTCCGCTAAATTCTGGCCGTTTTTGGCTTTTTTGTTAGACAACATGACCGAGTACAAG
CCCACGGTGCGCCTCGCCACCCGCGACGACGTCCCCAGGGCCGTACGCACCCTCGCCGCCGCGTTCGCCG
ACTACCCCGCCACGCGCCACACCGTCGATCCGGACCGCCACATCGAGCGGGTCACCGAGCTGCAAGAACT
CTTCCTCACGCGCGTCGGGCTCGACATCGGCAAGGTGTGGGTCGCGGACGACGGCGCCGCGGTGGCGGTC
TGGACCACGCCGGAGAGCGTCGAAGCGGGGGCGGTGTTCGCCGAGATCGGCCCGCGCATGGCCGAGTTGA
GCGGTTCCCGGCTGGCCGCGCAGCAACAGATGGAGGGCCTCCTGGCGCCGCACCGGCCCAAGGAGCCCGC
GTGGTTCCTGGCCACCGTCGGCGTCTCGCCCGACCACCAGGGCAAGGGTCTGGGCAGCGCCGTCGTGCTC
CCCGGAGTGGAGGCCGCCGAGCGCGCCGGGGTGCCCGCCTTCCTGGAGACCTCCGCGCCCCGCAACCTCC
CCTTCTACGAGCGGCTCGGCTTCACCGTCACCGCCGACGTCGAGGTGCCCGAAGGACCGCGCACCTGGTG
CATGACCCGCAAGCCCGGTGCCTAGGCTAGTATGTAAGCCTAGTCTTAGATAATAAAATCGCTATCCATC
GAAGATGGATGTGTGTTGGTTTTTTGTGTGTGTAACGCTAGGCGCGCCTGGTGTACCGAGAACGATCCTC
TCAGTGCGAGTCTCGACGATCCATATCGTTGCTTGGCAGTCAGCCAGTCGGAATCCAGCTTGGGACCCAG
GAAGTCCAATCGTCAGATATTGTACTCAAGCCTGGTCACGGCAGCGTACCGATCTGTTTAAACCTAGATA
TTGATAGTCTGATCGGTCAACGTATAATCGAGTCCTAGCTTTTGCAAACATCTATCAAGAGACAGGATCA
GCAGGAGGCTTTCGCATGAGTATTCAACATTTCCGTGTCGCCCTTATTCCCTTTTTTGCGGCATTTTGCC
TTCCTGTTTTTGCTCACCCAGAAACGCTGGTGAAAGTAAAAGATGCTGAAGATCAGTTGGGTGCGCGAGT
GGGTTACATCGAACTGGATCTCAACAGCGGTAAGATCCTTGAGAGTTTTCGCCCCGAAGAACGCTTTCCA
ATGATGAGCACTTTTAAAGTTCTGCTATGTGGCGCGGTATTATCCCGTATTGACGCCGGGCAAGAGCAAC
TCGGTCGCCGCATACACTATTCTCAGAATGACTTGGTTGAGTATTCACCAGTCACAGAAAAGCATCTTAC
GGATGGCATGACAGTAAGAGAATTATGCAGTGCTGCCATAACCATGAGTGATAACACTGCGGCCAACTTA
CTTCTGACAACGATTGGAGGACCGAAGGAGCTAACCGCTTTTTTGCACAACATGGGGGATCATGTAACTC
GCCTTGATCGTTGGGAACCGGAGCTGAATGAAGCCATACCAAACGACGAGCGTGACACCACGATGCCTGT
AGCAATGGCAACAACCTTGCGTAAACTATTAACTGGCGAACTACTTACTCTAGCTTCCCGGCAACAGTTG
ATAGACTGGATGGAGGCGGATAAAGTTGCAGGACCACTTCTGCGCTCGGCCCTTCCGGCTGGCTGGTTTA
TTGCTGATAAATCTGGAGCCGGTGAGCGTGGGTCTCGCGGTATCATTGCAGCACTGGGGCCAGATGGTAA
GCCCTCCCGTATCGTAGTTATCTACACGACGGGGAGTCAGGCAACTATGGATGAACGAAATAGACAGATC
GCTGAGATAGGTGCCTCACTGATTAAGCATTGGTAACCGATTCTAGGTGCATTGGCGCAGAAAAAAATGC
CTGATGCGACGCTGCGCGTCTTATACTCCCACATATGCCAGATTCAGCAACGGATACGGCTTCCCCAACT
TGCCCACTTCCATACGTGTCCTCCTTACCAGAAATTTATCCTTAAGATCCCGAATCGTTTAAACTCGACT
CTGGCTCTATCGAATCTCCGTCGTTTCGAGCTTACGCGAACAGCCGTGGCGCTCATTTGCTCGTCGGGCA
TCGAATCTCGTCAGCTATCGTCAGCTTACCTTTTTGGCAGCGATCGCGGCTCCCGACATCTTGGACCATT
AGCTCCACAGGTATCTTCTTCCCTCTAGTGGTCATAACAGCAGCTTCAGCTACCTCTCAATTCAAAAAAC
CCCTCAAGACCCGTTTAGAGGCCCCAAGGGGTTATGCTATCAATCGTTGCGTTACACACACAAAAAACCA
ACACACATCCATCTTCGATGGATAGCGATTTTATTATCTAACTGCTGATCGAGTGTAGCCAGATCTAGTA
ATCAATTACGGGGTCATTAGTTCATAGCCCATATATGGAGTTCCGCGTTACATAACTTACGGTAAATGGC
CCGCCTGGCTGACCGCCCAACGACCCCCGCCCATTGACGTCAATAATGACGTATGTTCCCATAGTAACGC
CAATAGGGACTTTCCATTGACGTCAATGGGTGGAGTATTTACGGTAAACTGCCCACTTGGCAGTACATCA
AGTGTATCATATGCCAAGTACGCCCCCTATTGACGTCAATGACGGTAAATGGCCCGCCTGGCATTATGCC
CAGTACATGACCTTATGGGACTTTCCTACTTGGCAGTACATCTACGTATTAGTCATCGCTATTACCATGC
TGATGCGGTTTTGGCAGTACATCAATGGGCGTGGATAGCGGTTTGACTCACGGGGATTTCCAAGTCTCCA
CCCCATTGACGTCAATGGGAGTTTGTTTTGGCACCAAAATCAACGGGACTTTCCAAAATGTCGTAACAAC
TCCGCCCCATTGACGCAAATGGGCGGTAGGCGTGTACGGTGGGAGGTCTATATAAGCAGAGCTGGTTTAG
TGAACCGTCAGATCAGATCTTTGTCGATCCTACCATCCACTCGACACACCCGCCAGCGGCCGC
Features (pLannotate 1.2.2; 20 found; start..end, strand, type, name):
    311..388     +  CDS            MYLK2 (fragment): MYLK2_HUMAN - Experimental evidence at protein level: Swiss-Prot protein existence level 1. Implicated in the level of global muscle contraction and cardiac function. Phosphorylates a specific serine in the N-terminus of a myosin light chain. From Homo sapiens (Human).
    470..820     +  CDS            spa (fragment): SPA_STAAU - Experimental evidence at protein level: Swiss-Prot protein existence level 1. Plays a role in the inhibition of the host innate and adaptive immune responses. Possesses five immunoglobulin-binding domains that capture both the fragment crystallizable region (Fc region) and the Fab region (part of Ig that identifies antigen) of immunoglobulins (By similarity). In turn, Staphylococcus aureus is protected from phagocytic killing via inhibition of Ig Fc region. In addition, the host elicited B-cell response is prevented due to a decrease of antibody-secreting cell proliferation that en
    885..1006    -  polyA_signal   SV40 poly(A) signal: SV40 polyadenylation signal
   1029..1098    -  CDS            large T antigen (fragment): large T antigen from SV40 (simian virus 40)
   1121..1167    +  terminator     T7 terminator: transcription terminator for bacteriophage T7 RNA polymerase
   1197..1333    +  terminator     rrnG terminator: transcription terminator from the E. coli ribosomal RNA rrnG operon (Albrechtsen et al., 1991)
   1378..1449    +  misc_feature   3' β-globin insulator: insulator downstream of the human β-globin locus (Farrell et al., 2002)
   1675..2263    -  rep_origin     ori: high-copy-number ColE1/pMB1/pBR322/pUC origin of replication
   2435..2499    -  CDS            bla(M) (fragment): β-lactamase lacking the signal sequence; bla(M); allows cytosolic expression of β-lactamase
   2763..3972    +  promoter       UbC promoter: human ubiquitin C promoter
   3976..4573    +  CDS            PuroR (fragment): puromycin N-acetyltransferase; pac from Streptomyces; confers resistance to puromycin
   4602..4650    +  polyA_signal   poly(A) signal: synthetic polyadenylation signal
   4916..5776    +  CDS            AmpR: β-lactamase; bla; confers resistance to ampicillin, carbenicillin, and related antibiotics
   5789..5925    +  terminator     rrnG terminator: transcription terminator from the E. coli ribosomal RNA rrnG operon (Albrechtsen et al., 1991)
   6077..6148    +  misc_feature   5' β-globin insulator: insulator upstream of the human β-globin locus (Farrell et al., 2002)
   6153..6199    -  terminator     T7 terminator: transcription terminator for bacteriophage T7 RNA polymerase
   6217..6265    -  polyA_signal   poly(A) signal: synthetic polyadenylation signal
   6346..6649    +  enhancer       CMV enhancer: human cytomegalovirus immediate early enhancer
   6722..6739    -  promoter       CMV promoter (fragment): human cytomegalovirus (CMV) immediate early promoter
   6802..6853    +  promoter       CMVd2 promoter: truncated human cytomegalovirus (CMV) immediate early promoter that yields moderately reduced expression relative to the full-length promoter
