[The description below was written by a language model from this plasmid's Addgene catalogue record and pLannotate feature annotations shown in this document.]
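Description:
pGBW-m4133266 is a mammalian expression plasmid built on the pTwist_CMV_Puro_6 backbone for producing wild-type SARS-CoV-2 nsp7, one of the non-structural proteins released from the ORF1ab polyprotein. In bacteria it is maintained as a high-copy plasmid through a ColE1/pUC-type origin and selected with ampicillin via a full-length β-lactamase gene. A separate cassette, in which the human ubiquitin C promoter drives puromycin N-acetyltransferase followed by a synthetic poly(A) signal, allows puromycin selection of transfected mammalian cells.

The roughly 250 bp nsp7 coding sequence is expressed from a CMV enhancer/promoter. The automated annotation detects the promoter region only as the enhancer plus short or truncated CMV promoter matches, and it does not label the viral insert itself, which presumably lies across the sequence origin between the promoter and the tag. The catalogue lists a backbone-encoded C-terminal tag consisting of a TEV-cleavable tandem affinity purification (TAP) tag. This fits the annotated fragments resembling myosin light chain kinase, a typical source of a calmodulin-binding peptide, and Staphylococcus aureus protein A, whose domains bind immunoglobulin. The annotated gap between them would suit a TEV site, though none is annotated. Such a tag supports two-step purification, with protease release after IgG capture.

An SV40 polyadenylation signal lies downstream of the tag, although it is annotated on the opposite strand. The expression unit is also flanked by β-globin insulator elements, and T7 and rrnG terminators and a further synthetic poly(A) signal help isolate it from neighbouring transcription. The design suits transient or stable expression of tagged nsp7 for affinity purification and studies of its interaction partners, although the record states only mammalian expression as the purpose.
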