Addgene plasmid #152047: pGBW-m4133266
Purpose: Mammalian expression plasmid for SARS-CoV-2 nsp7
Depositing lab: Ginkgo Bioworks & Benjie Chen. Depositing organization: Ginkgo Bioworks.
Backbone
  Vector backbone: pTwist_CMV_Puro_6
  Backbone size w/o insert (bp): 6080
  Vector type: Mammalian Expression
  Selectable markers: Puromycin
Growth in bacteria
  Bacterial resistance: Ampicillin, 100 μg/mL
  Growth temperature: 37°C
  Growth strain: DH5alpha
  Copy number: High Copy
Gene/Insert
  Gene/Insert name: SARS-CoV-2 nsp7
  Species: Severe acute respiratory syndrome coronavirus 2
  Insert size (bp): 248
  Mutation: wt
  Entrez Gene: ORF1ab (a.k.a. GU280_gp01)
  Promoter: CMV
  Tag / fusion protein: Cleavable TEV;TapTag (C terminal on backbone)
  Cloning method: Unknown
Resource information
  A portion of this plasmid was derived from a plasmid made by: GinkgoBioworks
Depositor comments: NCBI reference sequence: YP_009725303.1
How to cite: pGBW-m4133266 was a gift from Ginkgo Bioworks & Benjie Chen (Addgene plasmid # 152047 ; http://n2t.net/addgene:152047 ; RRID:Addgene_152047)
